>Addgene plasmid #23221 | pBY2887 | depositor full sequence | sequence record 10634 | Author sequence
CGCGGGCCCGGGATCCACCGGTTACTACCATGGCTCCACGACCATCCAACAAACGTCTCCAGCAGTCCGG
TATGCCACGACCCTCCAACAAGCGTCTTCAACAGGAGAACCTTTACTTTCAAGGTCAATTGGAAAATCTC
TATTTCCAGGGACCACCAGCGCCACCACAGATGGTGAGCAAGGGCGAGGAGCTGTTCACCGGGGTGGTGC
CCATCCTGGTCGAGCTGGACGGCGACGTAAACGGCCACAAGTTCAGCGTGTCCGGCGAGGGCGAGGGCGA
TGCCACCTACGGCAAGCTGACCCTGAAGTTCATCTGCACCACCGGCAAGCTGCCCGTGCCCTGGCCCACC
CTCGTGACCACCCTGACCTACGGCGTGCAGTGCTTCAGCCGCTACCCCGACCACATGAAGCAGCACGACT
TCTTCAAGTCCGCCATGCCCGAAGGCTACGTCCAGGAGCGCACCATCTTCTTCAAGGACGACGGCAACTA
CAAGACCCGCGCCGAGGTGAAGTTCGAGGGCGACACCCTGGTGAACCGCATCGAGCTGAAGGGCATCGAC
TTCAAGGAGGACGGCAACATCCTGGGGCACAAGCTGGAGTACAACTACAACAGCCACAACGTCTATATCA
TGGCCGACAAGCAGAAGAACGGCATCAAGGTGAACTTCAAGATCCGCCACAACATCGAGGACGGCAGCGT
GCAGCTCGCCGACCACTACCAGCAGAACACCCCCATCGGCGACGGCCCCGTGCTGCTGCCCGACAACCAC
TACCTGAGCACCCAGTCCGCCCTGAGCAAAGACCCCAACGAGAAGCGCGATCACATGGTCCTGCTGGAGT
TCGTGACCGCCGCCGGGATCACTCTCGGCATGGACGAGCTGTACAAGGATTATGATATTCCAACTACTGC
AAGCGAGAATTTGGCAGCACAGGGTGAGGGTGGTGGCCTGAACGACATCTTCGAGGCCCAGAAGATCGAG
TGGCACGAGTAAGCGGCCGCAGGAGCTCCGGGCTTCTCCTCAATTTCCGCTCATCACCACCATCATCACC
ATCACCACCACTAAGTGATTAACCTCAGGTGCAGGCTGCCTATCAGAAGGTGGTGGCTGGTGTGGCCAAT
GCCCTGGCTCACAAATACCACTGAGATCGATCTTTTTCCCTCTGCCAAAAATTATGGGGACATCATGAAG
CCCCTTGAGCATCTGACTTCTGGCTAATAAAGGAAATTTATTTTCATTGCAATAGTGTGTTGGAATTTTT
TGTGTCTCTCACTCGGAAGGACATATGGGAGGGCAAATCATTTAAAACATCAGAATGAGTATTTGGTTTA
GAGTTTGGCAACATATGCCCATATGTAACTAGCATAACCCCTTGGGGCCTCTAAACGGGTCTTGAGGGGT
TTTTTGCTGAAAGCATGCGGAGGAAATTCTCCTTGAAGTTTCCCTGGTGTTCAAAGTAAAGGAGTTTGCA
CCAGACGCACCTCTGTTCACTGGTCCGGCGTATTAAAACACGATACATTGTTATTAGTACATTTATTAAG
CGCTAGATTCTGTGCGTTGTTGATTTACAGACAATTGTTGTACGTATTTTAATAATTCATTAAATTTATA
ATCTTTAGGGTGGTATGTTAGAGCGAAAATCAAATGATTTTCAGCGTCTTTATATCTGAATTTAAATATT
AAATCCTCAATAGATTTGTAAAATAGGTTTCGATTAGTTTCAAACAAGGGTTGTTTTTCCGAACCGATGG
CTGGACTATCTAATGGATTTTCGCTCAACGCCACAAAACTTGCCAAATCTTGTAGCAGCAATCTAGCTTT
GTCGATATTCGTTTGTGTTTTGTTTTGTAATAAAGGTTCGACGTCGTTCAAAATATTATGCGCTTTTGTA
TTTCTTTCATCACTGTCGTTAGTGTACAATTGACTCGACGTAAACACGTTAAATAGAGCTTGGACATATT
TAACATCGGGCGTGTTAGCTTTATTAGGCCGATTATCGTCGTCGTCCCAACCCTCGTCGTTAGAAGTTGC
TTCCGAAGACGATTTTGCCATAGCCACACGACGCCTATTAATTGTGTCGGCTAACACGTCCGCGATCAAA
TTTGTAGTTGAGCTTTTTGGAATTGCGATCGCATAACTTCGTATAGCATACATTATACGAAGTTATAAGC
TCGGAACGCTGCGCTCGGTCGTTCGGCTGCGGCGAGCGGTATCAGCTCACTCAAAGGCGGTAATACGGTT
ATCCACAGAATCAGGGGATAACGCAGGAAAGAACATGTGAGCAAAAGGCCAGCAAAAGGCCAGGAACCGT
AAAAAGGCCGCGTTGCTGGCGTTTTTCCATAGGCTCCGCCCCCTGACGAGCATCACAAAAATCGACGCTC
AAGTCAGAGGTGGCGAAACCCGACAGGACTATAAAGATACCAGGCGTTTCCCCCTGGAAGCTCCCTCGTG
CGCTCTCCTGTTCCGACCCTGCCGCTTACCGGATACCTGTCCGCCTTTCTCCCTTCGGGAAGCGTGGCGC
TTTCTCAATGCTCACGCTGTAGGTATCTCAGTTCGGTGTAGGTCGTTCGCTCCAAGCTGGGCTGTGTGCA
CGAACCCCCCGTTCAGCCCGACCGCTGCGCCTTATCCGGTAACTATCGTCTTGAGTCCAACCCGGTAAGA
CACGACTTATCGCCACTGGCAGCAGCCACTGGTAACAGGATTAGCAGAGCGAGGTATGTAGGCGGTGCTA
CAGAGTTCTTGAAGTGGTGGCCTAACTACGGCTACACTAGAAGAACAGTATTTGGTATCTGCGCTCTGCT
GAAGCCAGTTACCTTCGGAAAAAGAGTTGGTAGCTCTTGATCCGGCAAACAAACCACCGCTGGTAGCGGT
GGTTTTTTTGTTTGCAAGCAGCAGATTACGCGCAGAAAAAAAGGATCTCAAGAAGATCCTTTGTTACCAA
TGCTTAATCAGTGAGGCACCTATCTCAGCGATCTGTCTATTTCGTTCATCCATAGTTGCCTGACTCCCCG
TCGTGTAGATAACTACGATACGGGAGGGCTTACCATCTGGCCCCAGTGCTGCAATGATACCGCGAGACCC
ACGCTCACCGGCTCCAGATTTATCAGCAATAAACCAGCCAGCCGGAAGGGCCGAGCGCAGAAGTGGTCCT
GCAACTTTATCCGCCTCCATCCAGTCTATTAATTGTTGCCGGGAAGCTAGAGTAAGTAGTTCGCCAGTTA
ATAGTTTGCGCAACGTTGTTGCCATTGCTACAGGCATCGTGGTGTCACGCTCGTCGTTTGGTATGGCTTC
ATTCAGCTCCGGTTCCCAACGATCAAGGCGAGTTACATGATCCCCCATGTTGTGCAAAAAAGCGGTTAGC
TCCTTCGGTCCTCCGATCGTTGTCAGAAGTAAGTTGGCCGCAGTGTTATCACTCATGGTTATGGCAGCAC
TGCATAATTCTCTTACTGTCATGCCATCCGTAAGATGCTTTTCTGTGACTGGTGAGTACTCAACCAAGTC
ATTCTGAGAATAGTGTATGCGGCGACCGAGTTGCTCTTGCCCGGCGTCAATACGGGATAATACCGCGCCA
CATAGCAGAACTTTAAAAGTGCTCATCATTGGAAAACGTTCTTCGGGGCGAAAACTCTCAAGGATCTTAC
CGCTGTTGAGATCCAGTTCGATGTAACCCACTCGTGCACCCAACTGATCTTCAGCATCTTTTACTTTCAC
CAGCGTTTCTGGGTGAGCAAAAACAGGAAGGCAAAATGCCGCAAAAAAGGGAATAAGGGCGACACGGAAA
TGTTGAATACTCATACTCTTCCTTTTTCAATATTATTGAAGCATTTATCAGGGTTATTGTCTCATGTCCG
CGCGTTTCCTGCATCTTTTAATCAAATCCCAAGATGTGTATAAACGCGCCGGTATGTACAGGAAGAGGTT
TATACTAAACTGTTACATTGCAAACGTGGTTTCGTGTGCCAAGTGTGAAAACCGATGTTTAATCAAGGCT
CTGACGCATTTCTACAACCACGACTCCAAGTGTGTGGGTGAAGTCATGCATCTTTTAATCAAATCCCAAG
ATGTGTATAAACCACCAAACTGCCAAAAAATGAAAACTGTCGACAAGCTCTGTCCGTTTGCTGGCAACTG
CAAGGGTCTCAATCCTATTTGTAATTATTGAATAATAAAACAATTATAAATGTCAAATTTGTTTTTTATT
AACGATACAAACCAAACGCAACAAGAACATTTGTAGTATTATCTATAATTGAAAACGCGTAGTTATAATC
GCTGAGGTAATATTTAAAATCATTTTCAAATGATTCACAGTTAATTTGCGACAATATAATTTTATTTTCA
CATAAACTAGACGCCTTGTCGTCTTCTTCTTCGTATTCCTTCTCTTTTTCATTTTTCTCTTCATAAAAAT
TAACATAGTTATTATCGTATCCATATATGTATCTATCGTATAGAGTAAATTTTTTGTTGTCATAAATATA
TATGTCTTTTTTAATGGGGTGTATAGTACCGCTGCGCATAGTTTTTCTGTAATTTACAACAGTGCTATTT
TCTGGTAGTTCTTCGGAGTGTGTTGCTTTAATTATTAAATTTATATAATCAATGAATTTGGGATCGTCGG
TTTTGTACAATATGTTGCCGGCATAGTACGCAGCTTCTTCTAGTTCAATTACACCATTTTTTAGCAGCAC
CGGATTAACATAACTTTCCAAAATGTTGTACGAACCGTTAAACAAAAACAGTTCACCTCCCTTTTCTATA
CTATTGTCTGCGAGCAGTTGTTTGTTGTTAAAAATAACAGCCATTGTAATGAGACGCACAAACTAATATC
ACAAACTGGAAATGTCTATCAATATATAGTTGCTGATGGCCGGCCTATTAATAGTAATCAATTACGGGGT
CATTAGTTCATAGCCCATATATGGAGTTCCGCGTTACATAACTTACGGTAAATGGCCCGCCTGGCTGACC
GCCCAACGACCCCCGCCCATTGACGTCAATAATGACGTATGTTCCCATAGTAACGCCAATAGGGACTTTC
CATTGACGTCAATGGGTGGAGTATTTACGGTAAACTGCCCACTTGGCAGTACATCAAGTGTATCATATGC
CAAGTCCGCCCCCTATTGACGTCAATGACGGTAAATGGCCCGCCTGGCATTATGCCCAGTACATGACCTT
ACGGGACTTTCCTACTTGGCAGTACATCTACGTATTAGTCATCGCTATTACCATGCTGATGCGGTTTTGG
CAGTACACCAATGGGCGTGGATAGCGGTTTGACTCACGGGGATTTCCAAGTCTCCACCCCATTGACGTCA
ATGGGAGTTTGTTTTGGCACCAAAATCAACGGGACTTTCCAAAATGTCGTAATAACCCCGCCCCGTTGAC
GCAAATGGGCGGTAGGCGTGTACGGTGGGAGGTCTATATAAGCAGACGTCGTTTAGTGAACCGTCAGATC
ACTAGATGCTTTATTGCGGTAGTTTATCACAGTTAAATTGCTAACGCCAGTCTCGAACTTAACGTGCAGA
AGTTGGTCGTGAGGCACTGGGCAGGTAAGTATCGGGCCCTTTGTGCGGGGGGAGCGGCTCGGGGCTGTCC
GCGGGGGGACGGCTGCCTTCGGGGGGGACGGGGCAGGGCGGGGTTCGGCTTCTGGCGTGTGACCGGCGGC
TCTAGAGCCTCTGCTAACCATGTTCATGCCTTCTTCTTTTTCCTACAGCTCCTGGGCAACGTGCTGGTTA
TTGTGCTGTCTCATCATTTTGGCAAAGAATTGGATCGGACCGAAATTAATACGACTCACTATAGGGGAAT
TGTGAGCGGATAACAATTCCCCGGAGTTAATCCGGGACCTTTAATTCAACCCAACACAATATATTATAGT
TAAATAAGAATTATTATCAAATCATTTGTATATTAATTAAAATACTATACTGTAAATTACATTTTATTTA
CAATCAAAGGAGATATACCATGGCAAGCTGGAGCCACCCGCAGTTCGAAAAGGGTGCAGATGACGACGAC
AAGGTAC
Features (pLannotate 1.2.2; 19 found; start..end, strand, type, name):
    171..887     +  CDS            EGFP: EGFP is a basic (constitutively fluorescent) green fluorescent protein published in 1996, derived from Aequorea victoria. It is reported to be a rapidly-maturing weak dimer with moderate acid sensitivity.
   1073..1141    +  CDS            HBB (fragment): HBB_PONPY - Experimental evidence at transcript level: Swiss-Prot protein existence level 2. Involved in oxygen transport from the lung to the various peripheral tissues. From Pongo pygmaeus (Bornean orangutan).
   1216..1271    +  polyA_signal   β-globin poly(A) signal: rabbit β-globin polyadenylation signal (Gil and Proudfoot, 1987)
   1359..1406    +  terminator     T7 terminator: transcription terminator for bacteriophage T7 RNA polymerase
   1419..2124    +  misc_recomb    baculovirus recombination region (ORF1629): contains part of ORF1629
   2133..2166    +  protein_bind   loxP: Cre-mediated recombination occurs in the 8-bp core sequence (GCATACAT). Cre recombinase
   2334..2921    -  rep_origin     ori: high-copy-number ColE1/pMB1/pBR322/pUC origin of replication
   2934..3794    -  CDS            AmpR: β-lactamase; bla; confers resistance to ampicillin, carbenicillin, and related antibiotics
   3795..3846    -  promoter       AmpR promoter (fragment): bla
   3860..3895    +  CDS            lef2 (fragment): baculovirus late expression factor 2
   4037..4864    +  misc_recomb    baculovirus recombination region (lef2/ORF603): contains ORF603 and part of lef2
   4876..5235    +  enhancer       CMV enhancer (fragment): human cytomegalovirus immediate early enhancer
   5237..5436    +  promoter       CMV promoter: human cytomegalovirus (CMV) immediate early promoter
   5588..5718    +  intron         chimeric intron (fragment): chimera between introns from chicken β-actin and rabbit β-globin
   5787..5805    +  promoter       T7 promoter: promoter for bacteriophage T7 RNA polymerase
   5806..5830    +  protein_bind   lac operator: The lac repressor binds to the lac operator to inhibit transcription in E. coli. This inhibition can be relieved by adding lactose or isopropyl-β-D-thiogalactopyranoside (IPTG). lac repressor encoded by lacI
   5846..5955    +  promoter       p10 promoter: baculovirus promoter for expression in insect cells
   5979..6002    +  CDS            Strep-Tag II: peptide that binds Strep-Tactin®, an engineered form of streptavidin
   6023..22      +  misc_feature   MCS (fragment) (across the origin): multiple cloning site
