[The description below was written by a language model from this plasmid's Addgene catalogue record and pLannotate feature annotations shown in this document.]
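Description:
pBY2887 is a triple-host expression plasmid built on the Novagen pTriEx5 backbone, carrying the artificial SnAvi tandem affinity tag cassette as a 977 bp insert cloned between AgeI and NotI sites, both of which are retained. The full depositor sequence is 6,027 nt. It is propagated in E. coli through a ColE1/pUC-type origin and selected with ampicillin via the β-lactamase gene. The catalogue lists it as low copy, although the annotated origin is of the type usually described as high copy.

The pTriEx design stacks three promoters upstream of a single cloning and coding region. A CMV enhancer/promoter with a chimeric chicken β-actin/rabbit β-globin intron drives expression in mammalian cells. A T7 promoter with a lac operator allows IPTG-inducible expression in E. coli strains that supply T7 RNA polymerase, and the baculovirus p10 promoter serves insect cells. These are followed by a Strep-Tag II coding sequence, a multiple cloning site fragment that spans the numbering origin, and an EGFP open reading frame, which lies in the region expected for the insert. The automated annotation does not label any other SnAvi components, and the record does not spell out the tag's composition. Downstream lie a rabbit β-globin poly(A) signal and a T7 terminator. Flanking lef2/ORF603 and ORF1629 regions permit homologous recombination into baculovirus DNA to make recombinant virus, and a single loxP site is also present.

According to the associated publication title, SnAvi is a tandem tag developed for high-affinity purification of protein complexes. This plasmid provides the tag in a format suited to fusing it to proteins of interest and expressing them in bacterial, insect or mammalian systems.
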