Addgene plasmid #23221: pBY2887
Depositing lab: Ralf Baumeister. Depositing organization: Albert-Ludwigs-Universitaet Freiburg. Publication: SnAvi--a new tandem tag for high-affinity protein-complex purification. Schaffer U, Schlosser A, Muller KM, Schafer A, Katava N, Baumeister R, Schulze E. Nucleic Acids Res. 2010 Apr;38(6):e91. doi: 10.1093/nar/gkp1178. Epub 2010 Jan 4. PubMed 20047968.
Backbone
  Vector backbone: pTriEx5
  Backbone manufacturer: Novagen
  Backbone size w/o insert (bp): 5050
  Vector type: Mammalian Expression, Bacterial Expression, Insect Expression
Growth in bacteria
  Bacterial resistance: Ampicillin, 100 μg/mL
  Growth temperature: 37°C
  Growth strain: DH5alpha
  Copy number: Low Copy
Gene/Insert
  Gene/Insert name: SnAvi
  Species: artifical
  Insert size (bp): 977
  Cloning method: Restriction Enzyme; 5′ cloning site AgeI (not destroyed); 3′ cloning site NotI (not destroyed)
  Sequencing primers: 5′ T7
Terms and licenses: Academic/Nonprofit Terms; Industry Terms: Not Available to Industry
How to cite: pBY2887 was a gift from Ralf Baumeister (Addgene plasmid # 23221 ; http://n2t.net/addgene:23221 ; RRID:Addgene_23221)
