>Addgene plasmid #23221 | pBY2887 | addgene partial sequence | sequence record 29076 | 23221 with T7
TCCCGGAGTTATCCGGGACCTTTAATTCAACCCAACACAATATATTATAGTTAAATAAGAATTATTATCA
AATCATTTGTATATTAATTAAAATACTATACTGTAAATTACATTTTATTTACAATCAAAGGAGATATACC
ATGGCAAGCTGGAGCCACCCGCAGTTCGAAAAGGGTGCAGATGACGACGACAAGGTACCGCGGGCCCGGG
ATCCACCGGTTACTACCATGGCTCCACGACCATCCAACAAACGTCTCCAGCAGTCCGGTATGCCACGACC
CTCCAACAAGCGTCTTCAACAGGAGAACCTTTACTTTCAAGGTCAATTGGAAAATCTCTATTTCCAGGGA
CCACCAGCGCCACCACAGATGGTGAGCAAGGGCGAGGAGCTGTTCACCGGGGTGGTGCCCATCCTGGTCG
AGCTGGACGGCGACGTAAACGGCCACAAGTTCAGCGTGTCCGGCGAGGGCGAGGGCGATGCCACCTACGG
CAAGCTGACCCTGAAGTTCATCTGCACCACCGGCAAGCTGCCCGTGCCCTGGCCCACCCTCGTGACCACC
CTGACCTACGGCGTGCAGTGCTTCAGCCGCTACCCCGACCACATGAAGCAGCACGACTTCTTCAAGTCCG
CCATGCCCGAAGGCTACGTCCAGGAGCGCACCATCTTCTTCAAGGACGACGGCAACTACAAGACCCGCGC
CGAGGTGAAGT
